Addgene plasmid #137881: pGEP163
Purpose: PiggyBac donor vector for expression of mRFP-T2A-BlasticidinR
Depositing lab: Lindy Barrett. Depositing organization: Broad Institute. Publication: A multiplexed gRNA piggyBac transposon system facilitates efficient induction of CRISPRi and CRISPRa in human pluripotent stem cells. Hazelbaker DZ, Beccard A, Angelini G, Mazzucato P, Messana A, Lam D, Eggan K, Barrett LE. Sci Rep. 2020 Jan 20;10(1):635. doi: 10.1038/s41598-020-57500-1. PubMed 31959800.
Backbone
  Vector backbone: modified PB-CA (Addgene 20960)
  Vector type: Mammalian Expression
  Selectable markers: Blasticidin
Growth in bacteria
  Bacterial resistance: Chloramphenicol and Ampicillin, 25 & 100 μg/mL
  Growth temperature: 30°C
  Growth strain: ccdB Survival
  Copy number: High Copy
Gene/Insert
  Gene/Insert name: mRFP-T2A-BlasticidinR
  Species: Synthetic
  Cloning method: Restriction Enzyme; 5′ cloning site Unknown (unknown if destroyed)
Terms and licenses: Academic/Nonprofit Terms; Industry Terms: Not Available to Industry
How to cite: pGEP163 was a gift from Lindy Barrett (Addgene plasmid # 137881 ; http://n2t.net/addgene:137881 ; RRID:Addgene_137881)
