[The description below was written by a language model from this plasmid's Addgene catalogue record and pLannotate feature annotations shown in this document.]
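Description:
pGEP163 is a mammalian expression piggyBac transposon donor built on a modified PB-CA backbone. It is designed to deliver a constitutively expressed mRFP-T2A-blasticidin resistance cassette into the genome of target cells when a piggyBac transposase is supplied. The associated work concerns multiplexed gRNA delivery for CRISPRi and CRISPRa in human pluripotent stem cells. In bacteria it replicates from a high-copy ColE1/pUC-type origin, also carries an f1 origin, and is selected with ampicillin (AmpR) and chloramphenicol (CmR). Because it contains an intact ccdB toxin gene, it has to be maintained in a ccdB-tolerant strain.

Expression is driven by a CAG-type promoter, made up of the CMV enhancer, the chicken β-actin promoter and a chimeric β-actin/β-globin intron. Downstream lies the reporter-selection cassette: mRFP1, followed after a short gap consistent with the catalogued T2A peptide (not annotated separately) by blasticidin S deaminase, a partial WPRE and an SV40 polyadenylation signal. A single transcript should therefore yield both red fluorescence and blasticidin resistance for tracking and enriching transposed cells. Minimal FRT sites in the same orientation flank the cassette, so FLP recombinase could in principle excise it.

After the second FRT site comes a Gateway destination cassette (attR1, CmR, ccdB, attR2) followed by a rabbit β-globin poly(A) signal. This allows an LR reaction to swap in sequences from an entry clone, presumably gRNA arrays given the publication, although the record does not say so. The piggyBac terminal repeats are not annotated as such. Only a baculovirus-derived FP fragment near one end hints at the flanking transposon sequence.
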