Features (pLannotate 1.2.2; 31 found; start..end, strand, type, name):
      1..380     +  enhancer       CMV enhancer: human cytomegalovirus immediate early enhancer
    382..656     +  promoter       chicken β-actin promoter: No description available
    657..1673    +  intron         chimeric intron: chimera between introns from chicken β-actin and rabbit β-globin
   1671..1745    +  CDS            HBB (fragment): HBB_LEPEU - Experimental evidence at protein level: Swiss-Prot protein existence level 1. Involved in oxygen transport from the lung to the various peripheral tissues. From Lepus europaeus (European hare).
   1751..1784    -  protein_bind   FRT (minimal): supports FLP-mediated excision but not integration (Turan and Bode, 2011) FLP recombinase from the Saccharomyces cerevisiae 2μ plasmid
   1796..2470    +  CDS            mRFP1: mRFP1 is a basic (constitutively fluorescent) red fluorescent protein published in 2002, derived from Discosoma sp.. It is reported to be a somewhat slowly-maturing monomer with low acid sensitivity.
   2528..2926    +  CDS            BSD: blasticidin S deaminase; Aspergillus terreus BSD; confers resistance to blasticidin
   2956..3046    +  misc_feature   WPRE (fragment): woodchuck hepatitis virus posttranscriptional regulatory element
   3050..3171    +  polyA_signal   SV40 poly(A) signal: SV40 polyadenylation signal
   3193..3226    -  protein_bind   FRT (minimal): supports FLP-mediated excision but not integration (Turan and Bode, 2011) FLP recombinase from the Saccharomyces cerevisiae 2μ plasmid
   3259..3383    +  protein_bind   attR1: mutant version of attR; recombination site for the Gateway® LR reaction LR Clonase™
   3408..3438    +  promoter       lac UV5 promoter: E. coli lac promoter with an "up" mutation
   3462..3491    +  promoter       cat promoter (fragment): promoter of the E. coli cat gene encoding chloramphenicol acetyltransferase
   3492..4151    +  CDS            CmR: chloramphenicol acetyltransferase; cat; confers resistance to chloramphenicol
   4330..4488    +  CDS            ccdA (fragment): CCDA_ECO57 - Also known as H, letA. Experimental evidence at protein level: Swiss-Prot protein existence level 1. Antitoxin component of a type II toxin-antitoxin (TA) system which inhibits the post-segregational killing (PSK) of plasmid-free cells, also referred to as a plasmid addiction system. Binds to and blocks the activity of CcdB; will also remove bound CcdB protein from the CcdB-GyrA complex by forming a CcdA-CcdB complex, a process termed rejuvenation. Functions as a transcriptional corepressor for the ccdAB operon, repression also requires CcdB (By similarity). From Escherichia coli
   4493..4795    +  CDS            ccdB: CCDB_ECOLI - Also known as G, letB, letD. Experimental evidence at protein level: Swiss-Prot protein existence level 1. Toxic component of a type II toxin-antitoxin (TA) system, functioning in plasmid maintainence. Responsible for the post- segregational killing (PSK) of plasmid-free cells, also referred to as a plasmid addiction system. Half-life of over 2 hours. Cell killing by CcdB is accompanied by filamentation, defects in chromosome and plasmid segregation, defects in cell division, formation of anucleate cells, decreased DNA synthesis and plasmid loss. Interferes with the activity of DN
   4839..4963    -  protein_bind   attR2: mutant version of attR; recombination site for the Gateway® LR reaction LR Clonase™
   4973..5053    +  CDS            HBB (fragment): HBB_PONPY - Experimental evidence at transcript level: Swiss-Prot protein existence level 2. Involved in oxygen transport from the lung to the various peripheral tissues. From Pongo pygmaeus (Bornean orangutan).
   5124..5179    +  polyA_signal   β-globin poly(A) signal: rabbit β-globin polyadenylation signal (Gil and Proudfoot, 1987)
   6012..6030    -  promoter       T7 promoter: promoter for bacteriophage T7 RNA polymerase
   6033..6190    +  CDS            lacZα (fragment): LacZα fragment of β-galactosidase; lacZ fragment
   6195..6623    +  rep_origin     f1 ori (sequence partly withheld): f1 bacteriophage origin of replication; arrow indicates direction of (+) strand synthesis
   6676..6780    +  promoter       AmpR promoter: bla
   6781..7641    +  CDS            AmpR: β-lactamase; bla; confers resistance to ampicillin, carbenicillin, and related antibiotics
   7812..8400    +  rep_origin     ori: high-copy-number ColE1/pMB1/pBR322/pUC origin of replication
   8583..8675    +  CDS            lacI (fragment): lac repressor; lacI; The lac repressor binds to the lac operator to inhibit transcription in E. coli. This inhibition can be relieved by adding lactose or isopropyl-β-D-thiogalactopyranoside (IPTG).
   8688..8709    +  protein_bind   CAP binding site: CAP binding activates transcription in the presence of cAMP. E. coli catabolite activator protein
   8724..8754    +  promoter       lac promoter: promoter for the E. coli lac operon
   8762..8778    +  protein_bind   lac operator: The lac repressor binds to the lac operator to inhibit transcription in E. coli. This inhibition can be relieved by adding lactose or isopropyl-β-D-thiogalactopyranoside (IPTG). lac repressor encoded by lacI
   8823..8841    +  promoter       T3 promoter: promoter for bacteriophage T3 RNA polymerase
   8858..8989    -  CDS            FP (fragment): FP25_NPVAC - Experimental evidence at protein level: Swiss-Prot protein existence level 1. From Autographa californica nuclear polyhedrosis virus (AcMNPV).
>Addgene plasmid #137881 | pGEP163 | addgene full sequence | sequence record 324885 | Addgene NGS Result
GACATTGATTATTGACTAGTTATTAATAGTAATCAATTACGGGGTCATTAGTTCATAGCCCATATATGGA
GTTCCGCGTTACATAACTTACGGTAAATGGCCCGCCTGGCTGACCGCCCAACGACCCCCGCCCATTGACG
TCAATAATGACGTATGTTCCCATAGTAACGCCAATAGGGACTTTCCATTGACGTCAATGGGTGGAGTATT
TACGGTAAACTGCCCACTTGGCAGTACATCAAGTGTATCATATGCCAAGTACGCCCCCTATTGACGTCAA
TGACGGTAAATGGCCCGCCTGGCATTATGCCCAGTACATGACCTTATGGGACTTTCCTACTTGGCAGTAC
ATCTACGTATTAGTCATCGCTATTACCATGGTCGAGGTGAGCCCCACGTTCTGCTTCACTCTCCCCATCT
CCCCCCCCTCCCCACCCCCAATTTTGTATTTATTTATTTTTTAATTATTTTGTGCAGCGATGGGGGCGGG
GGGSKRKGGKCGCGCGCCAGGCGGGGCGGGGCGGGGCGAGGGGCGGGGCGGGGCGAGGCGGAGAGGTGCG
GCGGCAGCCAATCAGAGCGGCGCGCTCCGAAAGTTTCCTTTTATGGCGAGGCGGCGGCGGCGGCGGCCCT
ATAAAAAGCGAAGCGCGCGGCGGGCGGGAGTCGCTGCGCGCTGCCTTCGCCCCGTGCCCCGCTCCGCCGC
CGCCTCGCGCCGCCCGCCCCGGCTCTGACTGACCGCGTTACTCCCACAGGTGAGCGGGCGGGACGGCCCT
TCTCCTCCGGGCTGTAATTAGCGCTTGGTTTAATGACGGCTTGTTTCTTTTCTGTGGCTGCGTGAAAGCC
TTGAGGGGCTCCGGGAGGGCCCTTTGTGCGGGGGGAGCGGCTCGGGGGGTGCGTGCGTGTGTGTGTGCGT
GGGGAGCGCCGCGTGCGGCTCCGCGCTGCCCGGCGGCTGTGAGCGCTGCGGGCGCGGCGCGGGGCTTTGT
GCGCTCCGCAGTGTGCGCGAGGGGAGCGCGGCCGGGGGCGGTGCCCCGCGGTGCGGGGGGGGCTGCGAGG
GGAACAAAGGCTGCGTGCGGGGTGTGTGCGTGGGGGGGTGAGCAGGGGGTGTGGGCGCGTCGGTCGGGCT
GCAACCCCCCCTGCACCCCCCTCCCCGAGTTGCTGAGCACGGCCCGGCTTCGGGTGCGGGGCTCCGTACG
GGGCGTGGCGCGGGGCTCGCCGTGCCGGGCGGGGGGTGGCGGCAGGTGGGGGTGCCGGGCGGGGCGGGGC
CGCCTCGGGCCGGGGAGGGCTCGGGGGAGGGGCGCGGCGGCCCCCGGAGCGCCGGCGGCTGTCGAGGCGC
GGCGAGCCGCAGCCATTGCCTTTTATGGTAATCGTGCGAGAGGGCGCAGGGACTTCCTTTGTCCCAAATC
TGTGCGGAGCCGAAATCTGGGAGGCGCCGCCGCACCCCCTCTAGCGGGCGCGGGGCGAAGCGGTGCGGCG
CCGGCAGGAAGGAAATGGGCGGGGAGGGCCTTCGTGCGTCGCCGCGCCGCCGTCCCCTTCTCCCTCTCCA
GCCTCGGGGCTGTCCGCGGGGGGACGGCTGCCTTCGGGGGGGACGGGGCAGGGCGGGGTTCGGCTTCTGG
CGTGTGACCGGCGGCTCTAGAGCCTCTGCTAACCATGTTCATGCCTTCTTCTTTTTCCTACAGCTCCTGG
GCAACGTGCTGGTTATTGTGCTGTCTCATCATTTTGGCAAAGAATTCGCGGCCGCGGTACCGGCGCGCCG
GAAGTTCCTATACTTTCTAGAGAATAGGAACTTCATATCGCCACCATGGCCAGCTCCGAGGATGTCATCA
AAGAGTTTATGAGATTTAAGGTCAAGATGGAGGGAAGCGTCAACGGACACGAGTTCGAGATTGAGGGAGA
AGGAGAAGGCCGGCCTTACGAGGGCACACAAACCGCTAAGCTCAAGGTCACAAAAGGAGGACCCCTCCCC
TTCTCCTGGGATATTCTGAGCCCTCAGTTCCAGTACGGAAGCAAAGCCTATGTTAAACACCCTGCCGACA
TCCCTGACTATCTGAAGCTCTCCTTCCCTGAAGGCTTCAAGTGGGAGAGATTCATGAACTTCGAGGACGG
AGGCGTGGTGACAGTCACACAAGATAGCACCCTCCAGGACGGAGAGTTTATTTATAAGGTGAAACTCAGA
GGAACCAACTTCCCCTCCGATGGCCCTGTCATGCAAAAAAAAACAATGGGATGGGAAGCCTCCACCGAGA
GAATGTATCCTGAGGATGGCGCTCTGAAAGGCGAAATTAAAATGAGACTGAAACTCAAAGACGGAGGACA
CTACGATGCCGAGGTCAAAACAACCTACAAGGCCAAGAAACAAGTGCAGCTGCCTGGCGCCTACATGACT
GATATTAAACTCGACATTATCAGCCATAATGGGGACTACACCATCGTGGAACAATATGAGAGAGCTGAGG
GCAGACATAGCACAGGCGCTGGAGAGGGCAGAGGAAGTCTTCTAACATGCGGTGACGTGGAGGAGAATCC
CGGCCCTATGGCCAAGCCTTTGTCTCAAGAAGAATCCACCCTCATTGAAAGAGCAACGGCTACAATCAAC
AGCATCCCCATCTCTGAAGACTACAGCGTCGCCAGCGCAGCTCTCTCTAGCGACGGCCGCATCTTCACTG
GTGTCAATGTATATCATTTTACTGGGGGACCTTGTGCAGAACTCGTGGTGCTGGGCACTGCTGCTGCTGC
GGCAGCTGGCAACCTGACTTGTATCGTCGCGATCGGAAATGAGAACAGGGGCATCTTGAGCCCCTGCGGA
CGGTGCCGACAGGTGCTTCTCGATCTGCATCCTGGGATCAAAGCCATAGTGAAGGACAGTGATGGACAGC
CGACGGCAGTTGGGATTCGTGAATTGCTGCCCTCTGGTTATGTGTGGGAGGGCTAAAATCAACCTCTGGA
CGAAATTCCGCGGTTATTACAAAATTTGTGAAAGATTGACTGGTATTCTTAACTATGTTGCTCCTTTTAC
GCTATGTGGATACGCTGCTTTAATGCCTTTGTATCAGTTAACTTGTTTATTGCAGCTTATAATGGTTACA
AATAAAGCAATAGCATCACAAATTTCACAAATAAAGCATTTTTTTCACTGCATTCTAGTTGTGGTTTGTC
CAAACTCATCAATGTATCTTATCATGTCTGGAATTGACTCAAGAAGTTCCTATACTTTCTAGAGAATAGG
AACTTCATGATGTGGCGCGCCGGATCCTGCAGGTTATCACAAGTTTGTACAAAAAAGCTGAACGAGAAAC
GTAAAATGATATAAATATCAATATATTAAATTAGATTTTGCATAAAAAACAGACTACATAATACTGTAAA
ACACAACATATCCAGTCACTATGGCGGCCGCATTAGGCACCCCAGGCTTTACACTTTATGCTTCCGGCTC
GTATAATGTGTGGATTTTGAGTTAGGATCCGTCGAGATTTTCAGGAGCTAAGGAAGCTAAAATGGAGAAA
AAAATCACTGGATATACCACCGTTGATATATCCCAATGGCATCGTAAAGAACATTTTGAGGCATTTCAGT
CAGTTGCTCAATGTACCTATAACCAGACCGTTCAGCTGGATATTACGGCCTTTTTAAAGACCGTAAAGAA
AAATAAGCACAAGTTTTATCCGGCCTTTATTCACATTCTTGCCCGCCTGATGAATGCTCATCCGGAATTC
CGTATGGCAATGAAAGACGGTGAGCTGGTGATATGGGATAGTGTTCACCCTTGTTACACCGTTTTCCATG
AGCAAACTGAAACGTTTTCATCGCTCTGGAGTGAATACCACGACGATTTCCGGCAGTTTCTACACATATA
TTCGCAAGATGTGGCGTGTTACGGTGAAAACCTGGCCTATTTCCCTAAAGGGTTTATTGAGAATATGTTT
TTCGTCTCAGCCAATCCCTGGGTGAGTTTCACCAGTTTTGATTTAAACGTGGCCAATATGGACAACTTCT
TCGCCCCCGTTTTCACCATGGGCAAATATTATACGCAAGGCGACAAGGTGCTGATGCCGCTGGCGATTCA
GGTTCATCATGCCGTTTGTGATGGCTTCCATGTCGGCAGAATGCTTAATGAATTACAACAGTACTGCGAT
GAGTGGCAGGGCGGGGCGTAAACGCGTGGATCCGGCTTACTAAAAGCCAGATAACAGTATGCGTATTTGC
GCGCTGATTTTTGCGGTATAAGAATATATACTGATATGTATACCCGAAGTATGTCAAAAAGAGGTATGCT
ATGAAGCAGCGTATTACAGTGACAGTTGACAGCGACAGCTATCAGTTGCTCAAGGCATATATGATGTCAA
TATCTCCGGTCTGGTAAGCACAACCATGCAGAATGAAGCCCGTCGTCTGCGTGCCGAACGCTGGAAAGCG
GAAAATCAGGAAGGGATGGCTGAGGTCGCCCGGTTTATTGAAATGAACGGCTCTTTTGCTGACGAGAACA
GGGGCTGGTGAAATGCAGTTTAAGGTTTACACCTATAAAAGAGAGAGCCGTTATCGTCTGTTTGTGGATG
TACAGAGTGATATTATTGACACGCCCGGGCGACGGATGGTGATCCCCCTGGCCAGTGCACGTCTGCTGTC
AGATAAAGTCTCCCGTGAACTTTACCCGGTGGTGCATATCGGGGATGAAAGCTGGCGCATGATGACCACC
GATATGGCCAGTGTGCCGGTCTCCGTTATCGGGGAAGAAGTGGCTGATCTCAGCCACCGCGAAAATGACA
TCAAAAACGCCATTAACCTGATGTTCTGGGGAATATAAATGTCAGGCTCCCTTATACACAGCCAGTCTGC
AGGTCGACCATAGTGACTGGATATGTTGTGTTTTACAGTATTATGTAGTCTGTTTTTTATGCAAAATCTA
ATTTAATATATTGATATTTATATCATTTTACGTTTCTCGTTCAGCTTTCTTGTACAAAGTGGTGATAACT
CTAGAGAATTCACTCCTCAGGTGCAGGCTGCCTATCAGAAGGTGGTGGCTGGTGTGGCCAATGCCCTGGC
TCACAAATACCACTGAGATCTTTTTCCCTCTGCCAAAAATTATGGGGACATCATGAAGCCCCTTGAGCAT
CTGACTTCTGGCTAATAAAGGAAATTTATTTTCATTGCAATAGTGTGTTGGAATTTTTTGTGTCTCTCAC
TCGGAAGGACATATGGGAGGGCAAATCATTTAAAACATCAGAATGAGTATTTGGTTTAGAGTTTGGCAAC
ATATGCCCATATGCTGGCTGCCATGAACAAAGGTTGGCTATAAAGAGGTCATCAGTATATGAAACAGCCC
CCTGCTGTCCATTCCTTATTCCATAGAAAAGCCTTGACTTGAGGTTAGATTTTTTTTATATTTTGTTTTG
TGTTATTTTTTTCTTTAACATCCCTAAAATTTTCCTTACATGTTTTACTAGCCAGATTTTTCCTCCTCTC
CTGACTACTCCCAGTCATAGCTGTCCCTCTTCTCTTATGGAGATCCCTCGACCTGCAGCCCAAGCTTGGA
TCCCTCGAGTTAATTAACGAGAGCATAATATTGATATGTGCCAAAGTTGTTTCTGACTGACTAATAAGTA
TAATTTGTTTCTATTATGTATAGGTTAAGCTAATTACTTATTTTATAATACAACATGACTGTTTTTAAAG
TACAAAATAAGTTTATTTTTGTAAAAGAGAGAATGTTTAAAAGTTTTGTTACTTTATAGAAGAAATTTTG
AGTTTTTGTTTTTTTTTAATAAATAAATAAACATAAATAAATTGTTTGTTGAATTTATTATTAGTATGTA
AGTGTAAATATAATAAAACTTAATATCTATTCAAATTAATAAATAAACCTCGATATACAGACCGATAAAA
CACATGCGTCAATTTTACGCATGATTATCTTTAACGTACGTCACAATATGATTATCTTTCTAGGGTTAAA
TAATAGTTTCTAATTTTTTTATTATTCAGCCTGCTGTCGTGAATACCGAGCTCCAATTCGCCCTATAGTG
AGTCGTATTACAATTCACTGGCCGTCGTTTTACAACGTCGTGACTGGGAAAACCCTGGCGTTACCCAACT
TAATCGCCTTGCAGCACATCCCCCTTTCGCCAGCTGGCGTAATAGCGAAGAGGCCCGCACCGATCGCCCT
TCCCAACAGTTGCGCAGCCTGAATGGCGAATGGG
[124 nt withheld, positions 6195-6318]
C
[91 nt withheld, positions 6320-6410]
A
[49 nt withheld, positions 6412-6460]
CCTTTGACGTTGGAGTCCACGTTCTTT
[37 nt withheld, positions 6488-6524]
ACCCTATCTCGGTCTATTCTTTTGATTTATAAGGGATTTTGCCGATTTCGGCCTATTGGTTAAAAAATGA
GCTGATTTAACAAAAATTTAACGCGAATTTTAACAAAATATTAACGCTTACAATTTAGGTGGCACTTTTC
GGGGAAATGTGCGCGGAACCCCTATTTGTTTATTTTTCTAAATACATTCAAATATGTATCCGCTCATGAG
ACAATAACCCTGATAAATGCTTCAATAATATTGAAAAAGGAAGAGTATGAGTATTCAACATTTCCGTGTC
GCCCTTATTCCCTTTTTTGCGGCATTTTGCCTTCCTGTTTTTGCTCACCCAGAAACGCTGGTGAAAGTAA
AAGATGCTGAAGATCAGTTGGGTGCACGAGTGGGTTACATCGAACTGGATCTCAACAGCGGTAAGATCCT
TGAGAGTTTTCGCCCCGAAGAACGTTTTCCAATGATGAGCACTTTTAAAGTTCTGCTATGTGGCGCGGTA
TTATCCCGTATTGACGCCGGGCAAGAGCAACTCGGTCGCCGCATACACTATTCTCAGAATGACTTGGTTG
AGTACTCACCAGTCACAGAAAAGCATCTTACGGATGGCATGACAGTAAGAGAATTATGCAGTGCTGCCAT
AACCATGAGTGATAACACTGCGGCCAACTTACTTCTGACAACGATCGGAGGACCGAAGGAGCTAACCGCT
TTTTTGCACAACATGGGGGATCATGTAACTCGCCTTGATCGTTGGGAACCGGAGCTGAATGAAGCCATAC
CAAACGACGAGCGTGACACCACGATGCCTGTAGCAATGGCAACAACGTTGCGCAAACTATTAACTGGCGA
ACTACTTACTCTAGCTTCCCGGCAACAATTAATAGACTGGATGGAGGCGGATAAAGTTGCAGGACCACTT
CTGCGCTCGGCCCTTCCGGCTGGCTGGTTTATTGCTGATAAATCTGGAGCCGGTGAGCGTGGGTCTCGCG
GTATCATTGCAGCACTGGGGCCAGATGGTAAGCCCTCCCGTATCGTAGTTATCTACACGACGGGGAGTCA
GGCAACTATGGATGAACGAAATAGACAGATCGCTGAGATAGGTGCCTCACTGATTAAGCATTGGTAACTG
TCAGACCAAGTTTACTCATATATACTTTAGATTGATTTAAAACTTCATTTTTAATTTAAAAGGATCTAGG
TGAAGATCCTTTTTGATAATCTCATGACCAAAATCCCTTAACGTGAGTTTTCGTTCCACTGAGCGTCAGA
CCCCGTAGAAAAGATCAAAGGATCTTCTTGAGATCCTTTTTTTCTGCGCGTAATCTGCTGCTTGCAAACA
AAAAAACCACCGCTACCAGCGGTGGTTTGTTTGCCGGATCAAGAGCTACCAACTCTTTTTCCGAAGGTAA
CTGGCTTCAGCAGAGCGCAGATACCAAATACTGTTCTTCTAGTGTAGCCGTAGTTAGGCCACCACTTCAA
GAACTCTGTAGCACCGCCTACATACCTCGCTCTGCTAATCCTGTTACCAGTGGCTGCTGCCAGTGGCGAT
AAGTCGTGTCTTACCGGGTTGGACTCAAGACGATAGTTACCGGATAAGGCGCAGCGGTCGGGCTGAACGG
GGGGTTCGTGCACACAGCCCAGCTTGGAGCGAACGACCTACACCGAACTGAGATACCTACAGCGTGAGCT
ATGAGAAAGCGCCACGCTTCCCGAAGGGAGAAAGGCGGACAGGTATCCGGTAAGCGGCAGGGTCGGAACA
GGAGAGCGCACGAGGGAGCTTCCAGGGGGAAACGCCTGGTATCTTTATAGTCCTGTCGGGTTTCGCCACC
TCTGACTTGAGCGTCGATTTTTGTGATGCTCGTCAGGGGGGCGGAGCCTATGGAAAAACGCCAGCAACGC
GGCCTTTTTACGGTTCCTGGCCTTTTGCTGGCCTTTTGCTCACATGTTCTTTCCTGCGTTATCCCCTGAT
TCTGTGGATAACCGTATTACCGCCTTTGAGTGAGCTGATACCGCTCGCCGCAGCCGAACGACCGAGCGCA
GCGAGTCAGTGAGCGAGGAAGCGGAAGAGCGCCCAATACGCAAACCGCCTCTCCCCGCGCGTTGGCCGAT
TCATTAATGCAGCTGGCACGACAGGTTTCCCGACTGGAAAGCGGGCAGTGAGCGCAACGCAATTAATGTG
AGTTAGCTCACTCATTAGGCACCCCAGGCTTTACACTTTATGCTTCCGGCTCGTATGTTGTGTGGAATTG
TGAGCGGATAACAATTTCACACAGGAAACAGCTATGACCATGATTACGCCAAGCTCGAAATTAACCCTCA
CTAAAGGGAACAAAAGCTGGTACCTCGCGCGACTTGGTTTGCCATTCTTTAGCGCGCGTCGCGTCACACA
GCTTGGCCACAATGTGGTTTTTGTCAAACGAAGATTCTATGACGTGTTTAAAGTTTAGGTCGAGTAAAGC
GCAAATCTTTTTTAACCCTAGAAAGATAGTCTGCGTAAAATTGACGCATGCATTCTTGAAATATTGCTCT
CTCTTTCTAAATAGCGCGAATCCGTCGCTGTGCATTTAGGACATCTCAGTCGCCGCTTGGAGCTCCCGTG
AGGCGTGCTTGTCAATGCGGTAAGTGTCACTGATTTTGAACTATAACGACCGCGTGAGTCAAAATGACGC
ATGATTATCTTTTACGTGACTTTTAAGATTTAACTCATACGATAATTATATTGTTATTTCATGTTCTACT
TACGTGATAACTTATTATATATATATTTTCTTGTTATAGATATCGTGACTAATATATAATAAAATGGGTA
GTTCTTTAGACGATGAGCATATCCTCTCTGCTCTTCTGCAAAGCGATGACGAGCTTGTTGGCTAGCGGTG
GCGGCCTC
